>Addgene plasmid #129915 | pRDAX-472 N-Tag UnaG[1] L20 FRB EBPF2 | depositor full sequence | sequence record 249293 | Full Sequence
GCCTGCCTCCAGGCCTCAATATTGGCCATTAGCCATATTATTCATTGGTTATATAGCATAAATCAATATT
GGCTATTGGCCATTGCATACGTTGTATCTATATCATAATATGTACATTTATATTGGCTCATGTCCAATAT
GACCGCCATGTTGGCATTGATTATTGACTAGTTATTAATAGTAATCAATTACGGGGTCATTAGTTCATAG
CCCATATATGGAGTTCCGCGTTACATAACTTACGGTAAATGGCCCGCCTGGCTGACCGCCCAACGACCCC
CGCCCATTGACGTCAATAATGACGTATGTTCCCATAGTAACGCCAATAGGGACTTTCCATTGACGTCAAT
GGGTGGAGTATTTACGGTAAACTGCCCACTTGGCAGTACATCAAGTGTATCATATGCCAAGTCCGCCCCC
TATTGACGTCAATGACGGTAAATGGCCCGCCTGGCATTATGCCCAGTACATGACCTTACGGGACTTTCCT
ACTTGGCAGTACATCTACGTATTAGTCATCGCTATTACCATGGTGATGCGGTTTTGGCAGTACACCAATG
GGCGTGGATAGCGGTTTGACTCACGGGGATTTCCAAGTCTCCACCCCATTGACGTCAATGGGAGTTTGTT
TTGGCACCAAAATCAACGGGACTTTCCAAAATGTCGTAATAACCCCGCCCCGTTGACGCAAATGGGCGGT
AGGCGTGTACGGTGGGAGGTCTATATAAGCAGAGCTCGTTTAGTGAACCGTCAGATCACTAGAAGCTTTA
TTGCGGTAGTTTATCACAGTTAAATTGCTAACGCAGTCAGTGCTTCTGACACAACAGTCTCGAACTTAAG
CTGCAGAAGTTGGTCGTGAGGCACTGGGCAGGTAAGTATCAAGGTTACAAGACAGGTTTAAGGAGACCAA
TAGAAACTGGGCTTGTCGAGACAGAGAAGACTCTTGCGTTTCTGATAGGCACCTATTGGTCTTACTGACA
TCCACTTTGCCTTTCTCTCCACAGGTGTCCACTCCCAGGCCACCATGGTCGAAAAGTTCGTGGGCACATG
GAAGATTGCCGATAGCCACAACTTCGGCGAATACCTCAAAGCTATAGGGGCACCAAAAGAGCTTAGCGAT
GGTGGAGATGCGACAACTCCCACACTGTACATTAGCCAGAAAGACGGAGACAAGATGACTGTCAAGATCG
AGAATGGGCCTCCCACCTTTCTGGACACACAGGTTAAGTTCAAACTGGGTGAGGAGTTTGACGAGTTTCC
CAGTGATCGCAGGAAAGGGAGTCCTGGCGGTGGATCCGGAGGCTCTGGGAGCTCTGCCAGCGGTGGCAGC
ACCTCCGTGGCCATCCTCTGGCATGAGATGTGGCATGAAGGCCTGGAAGAGGCATCTCGTTTGTACTTTG
GGGAAAGGAACGTGAAAGGCATGTTTGAGGTGCTGGAGCCCTTGCATGCTATGATGGAACGGGGCCCCCA
GACTCTGAAGGAAACATCCTTTAATCAGGCCTATGGTCGAGATTTAATGGAGGCCCAAGAGTGGTGCAGG
AAGTACATGAAATCAGGGAATGTCAAGGACCTCACCCAAGCCTGGGACCTCTATTATCATGTGTTCCGAC
GAATCTCATAAGAATTCAGATCCGCCCCTCTCCCTCCCCCCCCCCTAACGTTACTGGCCGAAGCCGCTTG
GAATAAGGCCGGTGTGCGTTTGTCTATATGTTATTTTCCACCATATTGCCGTCTTTTGGCAATGTGAGGG
CCCGGAAACCTGGCCCTGTCTTCTTGACGAGCATTCCTAGGGGTCTTTCCCCTCTCGCCAAAGGAATGCA
AGGTCTGTTGAATGTCGTGAAGGAAGCAGTTCCTCTGGTAGCTTCTTGAAGACAAACAACGTCTGTAGCG
ACCCTTTGCAGGCAGCGGAACCCCCCACCTGGCGACAGGTGCCTCTGCGGCCAAAAGCCACGTGTATAAG
ATACACCTGCAAAGGCGGCACAACCCCAGTGCCACGTTGTGAGTTGGATAGTTGTGGAAAGAGTCAAATG
GCTCTCCTCAAGCGTATTCAACAAGGGGCTGAAGGATGCCCAGAAGGTACCCCATTGTATGGGATCTGAT
CTGGGGCCTCGGTACACATGCTTTACATGTGTTTAGTCGAGGTTAAAAAAACGTCTAGGCCCCCCGAACC
ACGGGGACGTGGTTTTCCTTTGAAAAACACGATGATAATATGGCCACAACCATGGTGAGCAAGGGCGAGG
AGCTGTTCACCGGGGTGGTGCCCATCCTGGTCGAGCTGGACGGCGACGTAAACGGCCACAAGTTCAGCGT
GAGGGGCGAGGGCGAGGGCGATGCCACCAACGGCAAGCTGACCCTGAAGTTCATCTGCACCACCGGCAAG
CTGCCCGTGCCCTGGCCCACCCTCGTGACCACCCTGAGCCACGGCGTGCAGTGCTTCGCCCGCTACCCCG
ACCACATGAAGCAGCACGACTTCTTCAAGTCCGCCATGCCCGAAGGCTACGTCCAGGAGCGCACCATCTT
CTTCAAGGACGACGGCACCTACAAGACCCGCGCCGAGGTGAAGTTCGAGGGCGACACCCTGGTGAACCGC
ATCGAGCTGAAGGGCGTCGACTTCAAGGAGGACGGCAACATCCTGGGGCACAAGCTGGAGTACAACTTCA
ACAGCCACAACATCTATATCATGGCCGTCAAGCAGAAGAACGGCATCAAGGTGAACTTCAAGATCCGCCA
CAACGTGGAGGACGGCAGCGTGCAGCTCGCCGACCACTACCAGCAGAACACCCCCATCGGCGACGGCCCC
GTGCTGCTGCCCGACAGCCACTACCTGAGCACCCAGTCCGTGCTGAGCAAAGACCCCAACGAGAAGCGCG
ATCACATGGTCCTGCTGGAGTTCCGCACCGCCGCCGGGATCACTCTCGGCATGGACGAGCTGTACAAGTA
AACCGGTGCTCGAGGTACCGATGAATAGCTAAGGTAGAGGCCGCAGGTAAGTATCAAGGTTACAAGACAG
GTTTAAGGAGACCAATAGAAACTGGGCTTGTCGAGACAGAGAAGACTCTTGCGTTTCTGATAGGCACCTA
TTGGTCTTACTGACATCCACTTTGCCTTTCTCTCCACAGGTGTCGACAATCAACCTCTGGATTACAAAAT
TTGTGAAAGATTGACTGGTATTCTTAACTATGTTGCTCCTTTTACGCTATGTGGATACGCTGCTTTAATG
CCTTTGTATCATGCTATTGCTTCCCGTATGGCTTTCATTTTCTCCTCCTTGTATAAATCCTGGTTGCTGT
CTCTTTATGAGGAGTTGTGGCCCGTTGTCAGGCAACGTGGCGTGGTGTGCACTGTGTTTGCTGACGCAAC
CCCCACTGGTTGGGGCATTGCCACCACCTGTCAGCTCCTTTCCGGGACTTTCGCTTTCCCCCTCCCTATT
GCCACGGCGGAACTCATCGCCGCCTGCCTTGCCCGCTGCTGGACAGGGGCTCGGCTGTTGGGCACTGACA
ATTCCGTGGTGTTGTCGGGGAAGCTGACGTCCTTTCCATGGCTGCTCGCCTGTGTTGCCACCTGGATTCT
GCGCGGGACGTCCTTCTGCTACGTCCCTTCGGCCCTCAATCCAGCGGACCTTCCTTCCCGCGGCCTGCTG
CCGGCTCTGCGGCCTCTTCCGCGTCTTCGCCTTCGCCCTCAGACGAGTCGGATCTCCCTTTGGGCCGCCT
CCCCGCCTGGAATTCGAGCTCGGTACGATCAGCCTCGACTGTGCCTTCTAGTTGCCAGCCATCTGTTGTT
TGCCCCTCCCCCGTGCCTTCCTTGACCCTGGAAGGTGCCACTCCCACTGTCCTTTCCTAATAAAATGAGG
AAATTGCATCGCATTGTCTGAGTAGGTGTCATTCTATTCTGGGGGGTGGGGTGGGGCAGGACAGCAAGGG
GGAGGATTGGGAAGACAATAGCCCAGCTTTTGTTCCCTTTAGTGAGGGTTAATTGCGCGCTTGGCGTAAT
CATGGTCATAGCTGTTTCCTGTGTGAAATTGTTATCCGCTAATTCACTCCTCAGGTGCAGGCTGCCTATC
AGAAGGTGGTGGCTGGTGTGGCCAATGCCCTGGCTCACAAATACCACTGAGATCTTTTTCCCTCTGCCAA
AAATTATGGGGACATCATGAAGCCCCTTGAGCATCTGACTTCTGGCTAATAAAGGAAATTTATTTTCATT
GCAATAGTGTGTTGGAATTTTTTGTGTCTCTCACTCGGAAGGACATATGGGAGGGCAAATCATTTAAAAC
ATCAGAATGAGTATTTGGTTTAGAGTTTGGCAACATATGCCCATATGCTGGCTGCCATGAACAAAGGTTG
GCTATAAAGAGGTCATCAGTATATGAAACAGCCCCCTGCTGTCCATTCCTTATTCCATAGAAAAGCCTTG
ACTTGAGGTTAGATTTTTTTTATATTTTGTTTTGTGTTATTTTTTTCTTTAACATCCCTAAAATTTTCCT
TACATGTTTTACTAGCCAGATTTTTCCTCCTCTCCTGACTACTCCCAGTCATAGCTGTCCCTCTTCTCTT
ATGGAGATCGGCCGGCCGCCGGCGTCGACGCGCGCGGCCGCGGCGCGCCGTTGCTGGCGTTTTTCCATAG
GCTCCGCCCCCCTGACGAGCATCACAAAAATCGACGCTCAAGTCAGAGGTGGCGAAACCCGACAGGACTA
TAAAGATACCAGGCGTTTCCCCCTGGAAGCTCCCTCGTGCGCTCTCCTGTTCCGACCCTGCCGCTTACCG
GATACCTGTCCGCCTTTCTCCCTTCGGGAAGCGTGGCGCTTTCTCATAGCTCACGCTGTAGGTATCTCAG
TTCGGTGTAGGTCGTTCGCTCCAAGCTGGGCTGTGTGCACGAACCCCCCGTTCAGCCCGACCGCTGCGCC
TTATCCGGTAACTATCGTCTTGAGTCCAACCCGGTAAGACACGACTTATCGCCACTGGCAGCAGCCACTG
GTAACAGGATTAGCAGAGCGAGGTATGTAGGCGGTGCTACAGAGTTCTTGAAGTGGTGGCCTAACTACGG
CTACACTAGAAGAACAGTATTTGGTATCTGCGCTCTGCTGAAGCCAGTTACCTTCGGAAAAAGAGTTGGT
AGCTCTTGATCCGGCAAACAAACCACCGCTGGTAGCGGTGGTTTTTTTGTTTGCAAGCAGCAGATTACGC
GCAGAAAAAAAGGATCTCAAGAAGATCCTTTGATCTTTTCTACGGGGTCTGACGCTCAGTGGAACGAAAA
CTCACGTTAAGGGATTTTGGTCATGAGATTATCAAAAAGGATCTTCACCTAGATCCTTTTAAATTAAAAA
TGAAGTTTTAAATCAATCTAAAGTATATATGAGTAAACTTGGTCTGACAGTTACCAATGCTTAATCAGTG
AGGCACCTATCTCAGCGATCTGTCTATTTCGTTCATCCATAGTTGCCTGACTCCCCGTCGTGTAGATAAC
TACGATACGGGAGGGCTTACCATCTGGCCCCAGTGCTGCAATGATACCGCGAGACCCACGCTCACCGGCT
CCAGATTTATCAGCAATAAACCAGCCAGCCGGAAGGGCCGAGCGCAGAAGTGGTCCTGCAACTTTATCCG
CCTCCATCCAGTCTATTAATTGTTGCCGGGAAGCTAGAGTAAGTAGTTCGCCAGTTAATAGTTTGCGCAA
CGTTGTTGCCATTGCTACAGGCATCGTGGTGTCACGCTCGTCGTTTGGTATGGCTTCATTCAGCTCCGGT
TCCCAACGATCAAGGCGAGTTACATGATCCCCCATGTTGTGCAAAAAAGCGGTTAGCTCCTTCGGTCCTC
CGATCGTTGTCAGAAGTAAGTTGGCCGCAGTGTTATCACTCATGGTTATGGCAGCACTGCATAATTCTCT
TACTGTCATGCCATCCGTAAGATGCTTTTCTGTGACTGGTGAGTACTCAACCAAGTCATTCTGAGAATAG
TGTATGCGGCGACCGAGTTGCTCTTGCCCGGCGTCAATACGGGATAATACCGCGCCACATAGCAGAACTT
TAAAAGTGCTCATCATTGGAAAACGTTCTTCGGGGCGAAAACTCTCAAGGATCTTACCGCTGTTGAGATC
CAGTTCGATGTAACCCACTCGTGCACCCAACTGATCTTCAGCATCTTTTACTTTCACCAGCGTTTCTGGG
TGAGCAAAAACAGGAAGGCAAAATGCCGCAAAAAAGGGAATAAGGGCGACACGGAAATGTTGAATACTCA
TACTCTTCCTTTTTCAATATTATTGAAGCATTTATCAGGGTTATTGTCTCATGAGCGGATACATATTTGA
ATGTATTTAGAAAAATAAACAAATAGGGGTTCCGCGCACATTTCCCCGAAAAGTGCCACCTGACGTCTAA
GAAACCATTATTATCATGACATTAACCTATAAAAATAGGCGTATCACGAGGCCCTTTCGTCTACGCGCGC
GCCGGCGGCGCGCCGTCGACGGCCGGCCGCGGCCGC
Features (pLannotate 1.2.2; 17 found; start..end, strand, type, name):
    155..532     +  enhancer       CMV enhancer: human cytomegalovirus immediate early enhancer
    534..733     +  promoter       CMV promoter: human cytomegalovirus (CMV) immediate early promoter
    872..1004    +  intron         chimeric intron: chimera between introns from human β-globin and immunoglobulin heavy chain genes
   1025..1279    +  CDS            UnaG (fragment): UnaG is a basic (constitutively fluorescent) green fluorescent protein published in 2013, derived from Anguilla japonica. It has low acid sensitivity. It requires the cofactor bilirubin for fluorescence.
   1343..1618    +  CDS            FRB: FKBP-rapamycin binding domain of human FRAP
   1635..2221    +  misc_feature   IRES2: internal ribosome entry site (IRES) of the encephalomyocarditis virus (EMCV)
   2222..2941    +  CDS            EBFP2: enhanced blue variant of GFP (Ai et al., 2007) mammalian codon-optimized
   2987..3119    +  intron         chimeric intron: chimera between introns from human β-globin and immunoglobulin heavy chain genes
   3128..3716    +  misc_feature   WPRE: woodchuck hepatitis virus posttranscriptional regulatory element
   3720..3736    +  misc_feature   MCS (fragment): pUC18/19 multiple cloning site
   3749..3860    +  polyA_signal   bGH poly(A) signal: bovine growth hormone polyadenylation signal
   3956..3974    -  promoter       T3 promoter: promoter for bacteriophage T3 RNA polymerase
   4033..4107    +  CDS            HBB (fragment): HBB_PONPY - Experimental evidence at transcript level: Swiss-Prot protein existence level 2. Involved in oxygen transport from the lung to the various peripheral tissues. From Pongo pygmaeus (Bornean orangutan).
   4178..4233    +  polyA_signal   β-globin poly(A) signal: rabbit β-globin polyadenylation signal (Gil and Proudfoot, 1987)
   4612..5200    -  rep_origin     ori: high-copy-number ColE1/pMB1/pBR322/pUC origin of replication
   5371..6231    -  CDS            AmpR: β-lactamase; bla; confers resistance to ampicillin, carbenicillin, and related antibiotics
   6232..6336    -  promoter       AmpR promoter: bla
