[The description below was written by a language model from this plasmid's Addgene catalogue record and pLannotate feature annotations shown in this document.]
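Description:
pRDAX-472 N-Tag UnaG[1] L20 FRB EBPF2 is a custom-built mammalian expression plasmid of about 6.5 kb, made for protein–protein interaction assays based on bimolecular or trimolecular fluorescence complementation (BiFC/TriFC). It is propagated in E. coli as a high-copy plasmid through a ColE1/pUC-type origin and is selected with ampicillin via the β-lactamase gene and its native promoter. No mammalian selection marker is annotated.

The expression cassette is driven by the human CMV immediate early enhancer and promoter, followed by a chimeric β-globin/immunoglobulin intron that promotes efficient processing of the transcript. The first open reading frame begins with a fragment of UnaG, the bilirubin-dependent green fluorescent protein from Japanese eel. It sits as an N-terminal tag upstream of FRB, the FKBP–rapamycin binding domain. The gap between the two annotated features is consistent with the "L20" linker in the name, although the linker itself is not annotated. The catalogue lists the insert as mouse, whereas the annotation matches FRB to the human FRAP domain.

Downstream, an EMCV IRES directs translation of EBFP2 from the same transcript (the "EBPF2" in the plasmid name appears to be a misspelling). This gives a blue marker of transfection and expression that does not depend on complementation. A second chimeric intron, a WPRE and the bGH polyadenylation signal complete the unit, and further β-globin-derived sequence and a rabbit β-globin poly(A) signal lie beyond it.

In use, green fluorescence should reappear only when the UnaG fragment is brought close to its complementary fragment(s) carried on a partner protein. FRB is commonly paired with FKBP for rapamycin-induced dimerisation, so this plasmid probably serves as an inducible control or test pair, but the record does not name the partner construct.
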