Addgene plasmid #129915: pRDAX-472 N-Tag UnaG[1] L20 FRB EBPF2
Purpose: PPI (BiFC/TriFC) assay vector
Depositing lab: Gary Lewin. Depositing organization: Max-Delbrueck-Centrum fuer Molekulare Medizin (MDC).
Backbone
  Vector backbone: custom built
  Vector type: Mammalian Expression
Growth in bacteria
  Bacterial resistance: Ampicillin, 100 μg/mL
  Growth temperature: 37°C
  Growth strain: DH5alpha
  Copy number: High Copy
Gene/Insert
  Gene/Insert name: FRB
  Species: M. musculus (mouse)
  Cloning method: Restriction Enzyme; 5′ cloning site unknown (unknown if destroyed); 3′ cloning site unknown (unknown if destroyed)
Terms and licenses: Academic/Nonprofit Terms; Industry Terms: Not Available to Industry
How to cite: pRDAX-472 N-Tag UnaG[1] L20 FRB EBPF2 was a gift from Gary Lewin (Addgene plasmid # 129915 ; http://n2t.net/addgene:129915 ; RRID:Addgene_129915)
